Addgene plasmid #213544: pCMV-mKO2-Parkin
Purpose: Transient mammalian expresssion of Parkin, N-terminally tagged with mKO2, M1 of Parkin intact
Depositing lab: Steven Altschuler & Lani Wu. Depositing organization: University of California, San Francisco (UCSF). Publication: A PINK1 input threshold arises from positive feedback in the PINK1/Parkin mitophagy decision circuit. Waters CS, Angenent SB, Altschuler SJ, Wu LF. Cell Rep. 2023 Oct 31;42(10):113260. doi: 10.1016/j.celrep.2023.113260. Epub 2023 Oct 17. PubMed 37851575.
Backbone
  Vector backbone: Addgene #23956
  Backbone size w/o insert (bp): 3954
  Vector type: Mammalian Expression
Growth in bacteria
  Bacterial resistance: Kanamycin, 50 μg/mL
  Growth temperature: 30°C
  Growth strain: NEB Stable
  Copy number: High Copy
Gene/Insert
  Gene/Insert name: Parkin (alt name: PARK2)
  Species: H. sapiens (human)
  Insert size (bp): 2100
  Entrez Gene: PRKN (a.k.a. AR-JP, LPRS2, PARK2, PDJ)
  Promoter: CMV
  Tag / fusion protein: mKO2 (N terminal on insert)
  Cloning method: Gibson Cloning
  Sequencing primers: 5′ CMV Forward
Resource information
  A portion of this plasmid was derived from a plasmid made by: mKO2 from Addgen #83841
Terms and licenses: Academic/Nonprofit Terms; Industry Terms: Not Available to Industry
Depositor comments: Backbone source used an M1L substitution in Parkin, corrected here.
How to cite: pCMV-mKO2-Parkin was a gift from Steven Altschuler & Lani Wu (Addgene plasmid # 213544 ; http://n2t.net/addgene:213544 ; RRID:Addgene_213544)
