[The description below was written by a language model from this plasmid's Addgene catalogue record and pLannotate feature annotations shown in this document.]
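Description:
pCMV-mKO2-Parkin is a roughly 6.0 kb mammalian expression plasmid for transient production of human Parkin (PRKN, also known as PARK2) fused at its N-terminus to the orange fluorescent protein mKO2. Expression is driven by the human cytomegalovirus immediate early enhancer and promoter. The mKO2 coding sequence is followed by a short remnant of a multiple cloning site that acts as a linker, then the Parkin open reading frame, and the transcript is terminated by an SV40 polyadenylation signal. According to the depositor, the plasmid from which the backbone was taken carried an M1L substitution at the first Parkin codon; this construct, assembled by Gibson cloning with mKO2 taken from another plasmid, restores the native initiator methionine within the fusion.

The backbone has the layout typical of fluorescent-protein fusion vectors. A high-copy ColE1/pUC-type origin supports replication in E. coli, and an f1 origin is also present. A single Tn5 aminoglycoside phosphotransferase (NeoR/KanR) gene sits behind tandem bacterial (bla) and SV40 early promoters and ends with an HSV TK polyadenylation signal. It therefore gives kanamycin resistance in bacteria and could give G418 resistance in mammalian cells, although the stated purpose is transient expression. The SV40 origin embedded in that promoter region would permit episomal replication in cells expressing large T antigen. Several short annotated fragments (large T antigen, ble, bGH poly(A)) appear to be backbone remnants rather than functional elements.

Parkin is an E3 ubiquitin ligase, and the associated publication concerns the PINK1/Parkin mitophagy decision circuit. The orange-tagged protein is thus suited to imaging Parkin in live or fixed cells in that context.
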