Features (pLannotate 1.2.2; 18 found; start..end, strand, type, name):
     30..333     +  enhancer       CMV enhancer: human cytomegalovirus immediate early enhancer
    334..537     +  promoter       CMV promoter: human cytomegalovirus (CMV) immediate early promoter
    582..1232    +  CDS            mKO2: mKO2 is a basic (constitutively fluorescent) orange fluorescent protein published in 2008, derived from Verrillofungia concinna. It has moderate acid sensitivity.
   1257..1283    +  misc_feature   MCS (fragment): multiple cloning site
   1284..2678    +  CDS            PRKN: PRKN_HUMAN - Also known as PARK2. Experimental evidence at protein level: Swiss-Prot protein existence level 1. Functions within a multiprotein E3 ubiquitin ligase complex, catalyzing the covalent attachment of ubiquitin moieties onto substrate proteins (PubMed:10888878, PubMed:10973942, PubMed:11431533, PubMed:12150907, PubMed:12628165, PubMed:15105460, PubMed:16135753, PubMed:21376232, PubMed:21532592, PubMed:23754282, PubMed:23620051, PubMed:24660806, PubMed:24751536, PubMed:32047033, PubMed:29311685, PubMed:22396657). Substrates include SYT11 and VDAC1 (PubMed:32047033, PubMed:29311685). O
   2704..2788    +  CDS            large T antigen (fragment): large T antigen from SV40 (simian virus 40)
   2811..2932    +  polyA_signal   SV40 poly(A) signal: SV40 polyadenylation signal
   2966..3394    -  rep_origin     f1 ori (sequence partly withheld): f1 bacteriophage origin of replication; arrow indicates direction of (+) strand synthesis
   3421..3525    +  promoter       AmpR promoter: bla
   3568..3639    +  promoter       SV40 promoter (fragment): SV40 enhancer and early promoter
   3640..3711    +  promoter       SV40 promoter (fragment): SV40 enhancer and early promoter
   3715..3849    +  rep_origin     SV40 ori: SV40 origin of replication
   3898..4692    +  CDS            NeoR/KanR: aminoglycoside phosphotransferase from Tn5; aph(3')-II (or nptII); confers resistance to neomycin, kanamycin, and G418 (Geneticin®)
   4713..4865    +  CDS            ble (fragment): BLE_KLEPN - Experimental evidence at protein level: Swiss-Prot protein existence level 1. Binding protein with a strong affinity to the bleomycin family of antibiotics. Binds to CL990; an antimitotic-antibiotic compound. From Klebsiella pneumoniae.
   4924..4971    +  polyA_signal   HSV TK poly(A) signal: herpes simplex virus thymidine kinase polyadenylation signal (Cole and Stacy, 1985)
   5062..5078    -  polyA_signal   bGH poly(A) signal (fragment): bovine growth hormone polyadenylation signal
   5300..5888    +  rep_origin     ori: high-copy-number ColE1/pMB1/pBR322/pUC origin of replication
   6003..6033    +  enhancer       CMV enhancer (fragment): human cytomegalovirus immediate early enhancer
>Addgene plasmid #213544 | pCMV-mKO2-Parkin | addgene full sequence | sequence record 421790 | Addgene NGS Result
TTAGTTCATAGCCCATATATGGAGTTCCGCGTTACATAACTTACGGTAAATGGCCCGCCTGGCTGACCGC
CCAACGACCCCCGCCCATTGACGTCAATAATGACGTATGTTCCCATAGTAACGCCAATAGGGACTTTCCA
TTGACGTCAATGGGTGGAGTATTTACGGTAAACTGCCCACTTGGCAGTACATCAAGTGTATCATATGCCA
AGTACGCCCCCTATTGACGTCAATGACGGTAAATGGCCCGCCTGGCATTATGCCCAGTACATGACCTTAT
GGGACTTTCCTACTTGGCAGTACATCTACGTATTAGTCATCGCTATTACCATGGTGATGCGGTTTTGGCA
GTACATCAATGGGCGTGGATAGCGGTTTGACTCACGGGGATTTCCAAGTCTCCACCCCATTGACGTCAAT
GGGAGTTTGTTTTGGCACCAAAATCAACGGGACTTTCCAAAATGTCGTAACAACTCCGCCCCATTGACGC
AAATGGGCGGTAGGCGTGTACGGTGGGAGGTCTATATAAGCAGAGCTGGTTTAGTGAACCGTCAGATCCG
CTAGCGCTACCGGTCGCCACCATGGTGAGCGTGATCAAGCCCGAGATGAAGATGAGGTACTACATGGACG
GCTCCGTCAATGGGCATGAGTTCACAATCGAGGGTGAGGGCACAGGCAGACCTTACGAGGGACATCAGGA
GATGACACTGCGCGTCACAATGGCCGAGGGCGGGCCAATGCCTTTCGCCTTCGACCTGGTGTCCCACGTG
TTCTGTTACGGCCACAGAGTTTTTACCAAGTACCCAGAAGAGATCCCAGACTATTTCAAGCAGGCCTTTC
CTGAGGGCCTGTCCTGGGAGAGGTCCCTGGAGTTCGAGGACGGCGGCTCCGCCTCCGTGAGCGCCCACAT
CAGCCTGAGGGGCAACACCTTCTACCACAAGTCCAAGTTCACCGGCGTGAACTTCCCCGCCGACGGCCCC
ATCATGCAGAACCAGAGCGTGGACTGGGAGCCCTCCACCGAGAAGATCACCGCCAGCGACGGCGTGCTGA
AGGGCGACGTGACCATGTACCTGAAGCTGGAGGGCGGCGGCAACCACAAGTGCCAGATGAAGACCACCTA
CAAGGCCGCCAAGGAGATCCTGGAGATGCCCGGCGACCACTACATCGGCCACAGGCTGGTGAGGAAGACC
GAGGGCAACATCACCGAGCAGGTGGAGGACGCCGTGGCCCACTACTCAATGTTGCCTTCCCTGGGCTCCG
GACTCAGATCTCGAGCTCAAGCTATGATAGTGTTTGTCAGGTTCAACTCCAGCCATGGTTTCCCAGTGGA
GGTCGATTCTGACACCAGCATCTTCCAGCTCAAGGAGGTGGTTGCTAAGCGACAGGGGGTTCCGGCTGAC
CAGTTGCGTGTGATTTTCGCAGGGAAGGAGCTGAGGAATGACTGGACTGTGCAGAATTGTGACCTGGATC
AGCAGAGCATTGTTCACATTGTGCAGAGACCGTGGAGAAAAGGTCAAGAAATGAATGCAACTGGAGGCGA
CGACCCCAGAAACGCGGCGGGAGGCTGTGAGCGGGAGCCCCAGAGCTTGACTCGGGTGGACCTCAGCAGC
TCAGTCCTCCCAGGAGACTCTGTGGGGCTGGCTGTCATTCTGCACACTGACAGCAGGAAGGACTCACCAC
CAGCTGGAAGTCCAGCAGGTAGATCAATCTACAACAGCTTTTATGTGTATTGCAAAGGCCCCTGTCAAAG
AGTGCAGCCGGGAAAACTCAGGGTACAGTGCAGCACCTGCAGGCAGGCAACGCTCACCTTGACCCAGGGT
CCATCTTGCTGGGATGATGTTTTAATTCCAAACCGGATGAGTGGTGAATGCCAATCCCCACACTGCCCTG
GGACTAGTGCAGAATTTTTCTTTAAATGTGGAGCACACCCCACCTCTGACAAGGAAACATCAGTAGCTTT
GCACCTGATCGCAACAAATAGTCGGAACATCACTTGCATTACGTGCACAGACGTCAGGAGCCCCGTCCTG
GTTTTCCAGTGCAACTCCCGCCACGTGATTTGCTTAGACTGTTTCCACTTATACTGTGTGACAAGACTCA
ATGATCGGCAGTTTGTCCACGACCCTCAGCTTGGCTACTCCCTGCCTTGTGTGGCTGGCTGTCCCAACTC
CTTGATTAAAGAGCTCCATCACTTCAGGATTCTGGGAGAAGAGCAGTACAACCGGTACCAGCAGTATGGT
GCAGAGGAGTGTGTCCTGCAGATGGGGGGCGTGTTATGCCCCCGCCCTGGCTGTGGAGCGGGGCTGCTGC
CGGAGCCTGACCAGAGGAAAGTCACCTGCGAAGGGGGCAATGGCCTGGGCTGTGGGTTTGCCTTCTGCCG
GGAATGTAAAGAAGCGTACCATGAAGGGGAGTGCAGTGCCGTATTTGAAGCCTCAGGAACAACTACTCAG
GCCTACAGAGTCGATGAAAGAGCCGCCGAGCAGGCTCGTTGGGAAGCAGCCTCCAAAGAAACCATCAAGA
AAACCACCAAGCCCTGTCCCCGCTGCCATGTACCAGTGGAAAAAAATGGAGGCTGCATGCACATGAAGTG
TCCGCAGCCCCAGTGCAGGCTCGAGTGGTGCTGGAACTGTGGCTGCGAGTGGAACCGCGTCTGCATGGGG
GACCACTGGTTCGACGTGTAAGGATCCACCGGATCTAGATAACTGATCATAATCAGCCATACCACATTTG
TAGAGGTTTTACTTGCTTTAAAAAACCTCCCACACCTCCCCCTGAACCTGAAACATAAAATGAATGCAAT
TGTTGTTGTTAACTTGTTTATTGCAGCTTATAATGGTTACAAATAAAGCAATAGCATCACAAATTTCACA
AATAAAGCATTTTTTTCACTGCATTCTAGTTGTGGTTTGTCCAAACTCATCAATGTATCTTAACGCGTAA
ATTGTAAGCGTTAATATTTTGTTAAAATTCGCGTTAAATTTTTGTTAAATCAGCTCATTTTTTAACCAAT
AGGCCGAAATCGGCAAAATCCCTTATAAATCAAAAGAATAGACCGAGATAGGGT
[37 nt withheld, positions 3065-3101]
AAAGAACGTGGACTCCAACGTCAAAGG
[49 nt withheld, positions 3129-3177]
T
[91 nt withheld, positions 3179-3269]
G
[124 nt withheld, positions 3271-3394]
CAGGTGGCACTTTTCGGGGAAATGTGCGCGGAACCCCTATTTGTTTATTTTTCTAAATACATTCAAATAT
GTATCCGCTCATGAGACAATAACCCTGATAAATGCTTCAATAATATTGAAAAAGGAAGAGTCCTGAGGCG
GAAAGAACCAGCTGTGGAATGTGTGTCAGTTAGGGTGTGGAAAGTCCCCAGGCTCCCCAGCAGGCAGAAG
TATGCAAAGCATGCATCTCAATTAGTCAGCAACCAGGTGTGGAAAGTCCCCAGGCTCCCCAGCAGGCAGA
AGTATGCAAAGCATGCATCTCAATTAGTCAGCAACCATAGTCCCGCCCCTAACTCCGCCCAGTTCCGCCC
ATTCTCCGCCCCATGGCTGACTAATTTTTTTTATTTATGCAGAGGCCGAGGCCGCCTCGGCCTCTGAGCT
ATTCCAGAAGTAGTGAGGAGGCTTTTTTGGAGGCCTAGGCTTTTGCAAAGATCGATCAAGAGACAGGATG
AGGATCGTTTCGCATGATTGAACAAGATGGATTGCACGCAGGTTCTCCGGCCGCTTGGGTGGAGAGGCTA
TTCGGCTATGACTGGGCACAACAGACAATCGGCTGCTCTGATGCCGCCGTGTTCCGGCTGTCAGCGCAGG
GGCGCCCGGTTCTTTTTGTCAAGACCGACCTGTCCGGTGCCCTGAATGAACTGCAAGACGAGGCAGCGCG
GCTATCGTGGCTGGCCACGACGGGCGTTCCTTGCGCAGCTGTGCTCGACGTTGTCACTGAAGCGGGAAGG
GACTGGCTGCTATTGGGCGAAGTGCCGGGGCAGGATCTCCTGTCATCTCACCTTGCTCCTGCCGAGAAAG
TATCCATCATGGCTGATGCAATGCGGCGGCTGCATACGCTTGATCCGGCTACCTGCCCATTCGACCACCA
AGCGAAACATCGCATCGAGCGAGCACGTACTCGGATGGAAGCCGGTCTTGTCGATCAGGATGATCTGGAC
GAAGAGCATCAGGGGCTCGCGCCAGCCGAACTGTTCGCCAGGCTCAAGGCGAGCATGCCCGACGGCGAGG
ATCTCGTCGTGACCCATGGCGATGCCTGCTTGCCGAATATCATGGTGGAAAATGGCCGCTTTTCTGGATT
CATCGACTGTGGCCGGCTGGGTGTGGCGGACCGCTATCAGGACATAGCGTTGGCTACCCGTGATATTGCT
GAAGAGCTTGGCGGCGAATGGGCTGACCGCTTCCTCGTGCTTTACGGTATCGCCGCTCCCGATTCGCAGC
GCATCGCCTTCTATCGCCTTCTTGACGAGTTCTTCTGAGCGGGACTCTGGGGTTCGAAATGACCGACCAA
GCGACGCCCAACCTGCCATCACGAGATTTCGATTCCACCGCCGCCTTCTATGAAAGGTTGGGCTTCGGAA
TCGTTTTCCGGGACGCCGGCTGGATGATCCTCCAGCGCGGGGATCTCATGCTGGAGTTCTTCGCCCACCC
TAGGGGGAGGCTAACTGAAACACGGAAGGAGACAATACCGGAAGGAACCCGCGCTATGACGGCAATAAAA
AGACAGAATAAAACGCACGGTGTTGGGTCGTTTGTTCATAAACGCGGGGTTCGGTCCCAGGGCTGGCACT
CTGTCGATACCCCACCGAGACCCCATTGGGGCCAATACGCCCGCGTTTCTTCCTTTTCCCCACCCCACCC
CCCAAGTTCGGGTGAAGGCCCAGGGCTCGCAGCCAACGTCGGGGCGGCAGGCCCTGCCATAGCCTCAGGT
TACTCATATATACTTTAGATTGATTTAAAACTTCATTTTTAATTTAAAAGGATCTAGGTGAAGATCCTTT
TTGATAATCTCATGACCAAAATCCCTTAACGTGAGTTTTCGTTCCACTGAGCGTCAGACCCCGTAGAAAA
GATCAAAGGATCTTCTTGAGATCCTTTTTTTCTGCGCGTAATCTGCTGCTTGCAAACAAAAAAACCACCG
CTACCAGCGGTGGTTTGTTTGCCGGATCAAGAGCTACCAACTCTTTTTCCGAAGGTAACTGGCTTCAGCA
GAGCGCAGATACCAAATACTGTTCTTCTAGTGTAGCCGTAGTTAGGCCACCACTTCAAGAACTCTGTAGC
ACCGCCTACATACCTCGCTCTGCTAATCCTGTTACCAGTGGCTGCTGCCAGTGGCGATAAGTCGTGTCTT
ACCGGGTTGGACTCAAGACGATAGTTACCGGATAAGGCGCAGCGGTCGGGCTGAACGGGGGGTTCGTGCA
CACAGCCCAGCTTGGAGCGAACGACCTACACCGAACTGAGATACCTACAGCGTGAGCTATGAGAAAGCGC
CACGCTTCCCGAAGGGAGAAAGGCGGACAGGTATCCGGTAAGCGGCAGGGTCGGAACAGGAGAGCGCACG
AGGGAGCTTCCAGGGGGAAACGCCTGGTATCTTTATAGTCCTGTCGGGTTTCGCCACCTCTGACTTGAGC
GTCGATTTTTGTGATGCTCGTCAGGGGGGCGGAGCCTATGGAAAAACGCCAGCAACGCGGCCTTTTTACG
GTTCCTGGCCTTTTGCTGGCCTTTTGCTCACATGTTCTTTCCTGCGTTATCCCCTGATTCTGTGGATAAC
CGTATTACCGCCATGCATTAGTTATTAATAGTAATCAATTACGGGGTCA
